Addgene plasmid #87870: pEGFP-hGATE-16
Purpose: Express a EGFP-human GATE-16 in mammalian cells
Depositing lab: Eiki Kominami & Isei Tanida. Depositing organization: Juntendo University. Publication: The human homolog of Saccharomyces cerevisiae Apg7p is a Protein-activating enzyme for multiple substrates including human Apg12p, GATE-16, GABARAP, and MAP-LC3. Tanida I, Tanida-Miyake E, Ueno T, Kominami E. J Biol Chem. 2001 Jan 19;276(3):1701-6. Epub 2000 Nov 28. 10.1074/jbc.C000752200 PubMed 11096062.
Backbone
  Vector backbone: pEGFP-C1
  Backbone manufacturer: CLONTECH
  Backbone size w/o insert (bp): 4600
  Total vector size (bp): 5067
  Vector type: Mammalian Expression
  Selectable markers: Neomycin (select with G418)
Growth in bacteria
  Bacterial resistance: Kanamycin, 50 μg/mL
  Growth temperature: 37°C
  Growth strain: DH5alpha
  Copy number: High Copy
Gene/Insert
  Gene/Insert name: GATE-16 (alt name: GEF2)
  Species: H. sapiens (human)
  Insert size (bp): 354
  Entrez Gene: GABARAPL2 (a.k.a. ATG8, ATG8C, GATE-16, GATE16, GEF-2, GEF2)
Terms and licenses: Academic/Nonprofit Terms; Industry Terms: Not Available to Industry
How to cite: pEGFP-hGATE-16 was a gift from Eiki Kominami & Isei Tanida (Addgene plasmid # 87870 ; http://n2t.net/addgene:87870 ; RRID:Addgene_87870)
