[The description below was written by a language model from this plasmid's Addgene catalogue record and pLannotate feature annotations shown in this document.]
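Description:
pEGFP-hGATE-16 is a mammalian expression plasmid built on the Clontech pEGFP-C1 backbone, designed to produce human GATE-16 (GABARAPL2, also called GEF2) with EGFP fused to its N-terminus. Expression is driven by the human cytomegalovirus immediate early enhancer and promoter, which span the origin of the circular sequence record. The EGFP coding sequence is followed after a short linker by the roughly 350 bp GATE-16 open reading frame, then the remainder of the multiple cloning site and an SV40 polyadenylation signal. The automated annotation matched the insert to the bovine GABARAPL2 protein entry, but the catalogue record identifies it as human. Placing EGFP at the N-terminus leaves the C-terminus of this ubiquitin-like Atg8-family protein free.

The plasmid is maintained at high copy in E. coli through a ColE1/pUC-type origin and also carries an f1 phage origin. A single Tn5 NeoR/KanR (aminoglycoside phosphotransferase) gene serves for selection in both hosts. A bacterial bla-type promoter drives it for kanamycin resistance in bacteria, and the SV40 enhancer and early promoter, with an HSV TK polyadenylation signal, drives it for G418 selection of stably transfected mammalian cells. Short annotated fragments of large T antigen, ble and bGH poly(A) appear to be backbone remnants or partial matches rather than functional elements.

The stated purpose is expression of EGFP-tagged human GATE-16 in mammalian cells. The associated publication concerns the human Apg7p homolog as an activating enzyme for substrates that include GATE-16, GABARAP and MAP-LC3. This points to use in studying Atg8-family conjugation and autophagy-related or intra-Golgi trafficking, including detection or localisation of the fluorescent fusion.
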