Features (pLannotate 1.2.2; 15 found; start..end, strand, type, name):
      1..204     +  promoter       CMV promoter: human cytomegalovirus (CMV) immediate early promoter
    249..965     +  CDS            EGFP: EGFP is a basic (constitutively fluorescent) green fluorescent protein published in 1996, derived from Aequorea victoria. It is reported to be a rapidly-maturing weak dimer with moderate acid sensitivity.
    981..1331    +  CDS            GABARAPL2: GBRL2_BOVIN - Also known as GEF2. Experimental evidence at protein level: Swiss-Prot protein existence level 1. Ubiquitin-like modifier involved in intra-Golgi traffic (PubMed:10747018). Modulates intra-Golgi transport through coupling between NSF activity and SNAREs activation (PubMed:10747018). It first stimulates the ATPase activity of NSF which in turn stimulates the association with GOSR1 (PubMed:10747018). Involved in autophagy (By similarity). Plays a role in mitophagy which contributes to regulate mitochondrial quantity and quality by eliminating the mitochondria to a basal level to fu
   1336..1361    +  misc_feature   MCS (fragment): multiple cloning site
   1378..1462    +  CDS            large T antigen (fragment): large T antigen from SV40 (simian virus 40)
   1485..1606    +  polyA_signal   SV40 poly(A) signal: SV40 polyadenylation signal
   1640..2068    -  rep_origin     f1 ori (sequence partly withheld): f1 bacteriophage origin of replication; arrow indicates direction of (+) strand synthesis
   2095..2199    +  promoter       AmpR promoter: bla
   2201..2558    +  promoter       SV40 promoter: SV40 enhancer and early promoter
   2593..3387    +  CDS            NeoR/KanR: aminoglycoside phosphotransferase from Tn5; aph(3')-II (or nptII); confers resistance to neomycin, kanamycin, and G418 (Geneticin®)
   3408..3560    +  CDS            ble (fragment): BLE_KLEPN - Experimental evidence at protein level: Swiss-Prot protein existence level 1. Binding protein with a strong affinity to the bleomycin family of antibiotics. Binds to CL990; an antimitotic-antibiotic compound. From Klebsiella pneumoniae.
   3619..3666    +  polyA_signal   HSV TK poly(A) signal: herpes simplex virus thymidine kinase polyadenylation signal (Cole and Stacy, 1985)
   3757..3773    -  polyA_signal   bGH poly(A) signal (fragment): bovine growth hormone polyadenylation signal
   3995..4583    +  rep_origin     ori: high-copy-number ColE1/pMB1/pBR322/pUC origin of replication
   4758..5061    +  enhancer       CMV enhancer: human cytomegalovirus immediate early enhancer
>Addgene plasmid #87870 | pEGFP-hGATE-16 | addgene full sequence | sequence record 252411 | Addgene NGS Result
GTGATGCGGTTTTGGCAGTACATCAATGGGCGTGGATAGCGGTTTGACTCACGGGGATTTCCAAGTCTCC
ACCCCATTGACGTCAATGGGAGTTTGTTTTGGCACCAAAATCAACGGGACTTTCCAAAATGTCGTAACAA
CTCCGCCCCATTGACGCAAATGGGCGGTAGGCGTGTACGGTGGGAGGTCTATATAAGCAGAGCTGGTTTA
GTGAACCGTCAGATCCGCTAGCGCTACCGGTCGCCACCATGGTGAGCAAGGGCGAGGAGCTGTTCACCGG
GGTGGTGCCCATCCTGGTCGAGCTGGACGGCGACGTAAACGGCCACAAGTTCAGCGTGTCCGGCGAGGGC
GAGGGCGATGCCACCTACGGCAAGCTGACCCTGAAGTTCATCTGCACCACCGGCAAGCTGCCCGTGCCCT
GGCCCACCCTCGTGACCACCCTGACCTACGGCGTGCAGTGCTTCAGCCGCTACCCCGACCACATGAAGCA
GCACGACTTCTTCAAGTCCGCCATGCCCGAAGGCTACGTCCAGGAGCGCACCATCTTCTTCAAGGACGAC
GGCAACTACAAGACCCGCGCCGAGGTGAAGTTCGAGGGCGACACCCTGGTGAACCGCATCGAGCTGAAGG
GCATCGACTTCAAGGAGGACGGCAACATCCTGGGGCACAAGCTGGAGTACAACTACAACAGCCACAACGT
CTATATCATGGCCGACAAGCAGAAGAACGGCATCAAGGTGAACTTCAAGATCCGCCACAACATCGAGGAC
GGCAGCGTGCAGCTCGCCGACCACTACCAGCAGAACACCCCCATCGGCGACGGCCCCGTGCTGCTGCCCG
ACAACCACTACCTGAGCACCCAGTCCGCCCTGAGCAAAGACCCCAACGAGAAGCGCGATCACATGGTCCT
GCTGGAGTTCGTGACCGCCGCCGGGATCACTCTCGGCATGGACGAGCTGTACAAGTCCGGACTCAGGTCT
ATGAAGTGGATGTTCAAGGAGGACCACTCGCTGGAACACAGATGCGTGGAGTCCGCGAAGATTCGAGCGA
AATATCCCGACAGGGTTCCGGTGATTGTGGAAAAGGTCTCAGGCTCTCAGATTGTTGACATTGACAAACG
GAAGTACTTGGTTCCATCTGATATCACTGTGGCTCAGTTCATGTGGATCATCAGGAAAAGGATCCAGCTT
CCTTCTGAAAAGGCGATCTTCCTGTTTGTGGATAAGACAGTCCCACAGTCCAGCCTAACTATGGGACAGC
TTTACGAGAAGGAAAAAGATGAAGATGGATTCTTATATGTGGCCTACAGCGGAGAGAACACTTTTGGCTT
CTGACTCGACGGTACCGCGGGCCCGGGATCCACCGGATCTAGATAACTGATCATAATCAGCCATACCACA
TTTGTAGAGGTTTTACTTGCTTTAAAAAACCTCCCACACCTCCCCCTGAACCTGAAACATAAAATGAATG
CAATTGTTGTTGTTAACTTGTTTATTGCAGCTTATAATGGTTACAAATAAAGCAATAGCATCACAAATTT
CACAAATAAAGCATTTTTTTCACTGCATTCTAGTTGTGGTTTGTCCAAACTCATCAATGTATCTTAACGC
GTAAATTGTAAGCGTTAATATTTTGTTAAAATTCGCGTTAAATTTTTGTTAAATCAGCTCATTTTTTAAC
CAATAGGCCGAAATCGGCAAAATCCCTTATAAATCAAAAGAATAGACCGAGATAGGGT
[37 nt withheld, positions 1739-1775]
AAAGAACGTGGACTCCAACGTCAAAGG
[49 nt withheld, positions 1803-1851]
T
[91 nt withheld, positions 1853-1943]
G
[124 nt withheld, positions 1945-2068]
CAGGTGGCACTTTTCGGGGAAATGTGCGCGGAACCCCTATTTGTTTATTTTTCTAAATACATTCAAATAT
GTATCCGCTCATGAGACAATAACCCTGATAAATGCTTCAATAATATTGAAAAAGGAAGAGTCCTGAGGCG
GAAAGAACCAGCTGTGGAATGTGTGTCAGTTAGGGTGTGGAAAGTCCCCAGGCTCCCCAGCAGGCAGAAG
TATGCAAAGCATGCATCTCAATTAGTCAGCAACCAGGTGTGGAAAGTCCCCAGGCTCCCCAGCAGGCAGA
AGTATGCAAAGCATGCATCTCAATTAGTCAGCAACCATAGTCCCGCCCCTAACTCCGCCCATCCCGCCCC
TAACTCCGCCCAGTTCCGCCCATTCTCCGCCCCATGGCTGACTAATTTTTTTTATTTATGCAGAGGCCGA
GGCCGCCTCGGCCTCTGAGCTATTCCAGAAGTAGTGAGGAGGCTTTTTTGGAGGCCTAGGCTTTTGCAAA
GATCGATCAAGAGACAGGATGAGGATCGTTTCGCATGATTGAACAAGATGGATTGCACGCAGGTTCTCCG
GCCGCTTGGGTGGAGAGGCTATTCGGCTATGACTGGGCACAACAGACAATCGGCTGCTCTGATGCCGCCG
TGTTCCGGCTGTCAGCGCAGGGGCGCCCGGTTCTTTTTGTCAAGACCGACCTGTCCGGTGCCCTGAATGA
ACTGCAAGACGAGGCAGCGCGGCTATCGTGGCTGGCCACGACGGGCGTTCCTTGCGCAGCTGTGCTCGAC
GTTGTCACTGAAGCGGGAAGGGACTGGCTGCTATTGGGCGAAGTGCCGGGGCAGGATCTCCTGTCATCTC
ACCTTGCTCCTGCCGAGAAAGTATCCATCATGGCTGATGCAATGCGGCGGCTGCATACGCTTGATCCGGC
TACCTGCCCATTCGACCACCAAGCGAAACATCGCATCGAGCGAGCACGTACTCGGATGGAAGCCGGTCTT
GTCGATCAGGATGATCTGGACGAAGAGCATCAGGGGCTCGCGCCAGCCGAACTGTTCGCCAGGCTCAAGG
CGAGCATGCCCGACGGCGAGGATCTCGTCGTGACCCATGGCGATGCCTGCTTGCCGAATATCATGGTGGA
AAATGGCCGCTTTTCTGGATTCATCGACTGTGGCCGGCTGGGTGTGGCGGACCGCTATCAGGACATAGCG
TTGGCTACCCGTGATATTGCTGAAGAGCTTGGCGGCGAATGGGCTGACCGCTTCCTCGTGCTTTACGGTA
TCGCCGCTCCCGATTCGCAGCGCATCGCCTTCTATCGCCTTCTTGACGAGTTCTTCTGAGCGGGACTCTG
GGGTTCGAAATGACCGACCAAGCGACGCCCAACCTGCCATCACGAGATTTCGATTCCACCGCCGCCTTCT
ATGAAAGGTTGGGCTTCGGAATCGTTTTCCGGGACGCCGGCTGGATGATCCTCCAGCGCGGGGATCTCAT
GCTGGAGTTCTTCGCCCACCCTAGGGGGAGGCTAACTGAAACACGGAAGGAGACAATACCGGAAGGAACC
CGCGCTATGACGGCAATAAAAAGACAGAATAAAACGCACGGTGTTGGGTCGTTTGTTCATAAACGCGGGG
TTCGGTCCCAGGGCTGGCACTCTGTCGATACCCCACCGAGACCCCATTGGGGCCAATACGCCCGCGTTTC
TTCCTTTTCCCCACCCCACCCCCCAAGTTCGGGTGAAGGCCCAGGGCTCGCAGCCAACGTCGGGGCGGCA
GGCCCTGCCATAGCCTCAGGTTACTCATATATACTTTAGATTGATTTAAAACTTCATTTTTAATTTAAAA
GGATCTAGGTGAAGATCCTTTTTGATAATCTCATGACCAAAATCCCTTAACGTGAGTTTTCGTTCCACTG
AGCGTCAGACCCCGTAGAAAAGATCAAAGGATCTTCTTGAGATCCTTTTTTTCTGCGCGTAATCTGCTGC
TTGCAAACAAAAAAACCACCGCTACCAGCGGTGGTTTGTTTGCCGGATCAAGAGCTACCAACTCTTTTTC
CGAAGGTAACTGGCTTCAGCAGAGCGCAGATACCAAATACTGTTCTTCTAGTGTAGCCGTAGTTAGGCCA
CCACTTCAAGAACTCTGTAGCACCGCCTACATACCTCGCTCTGCTAATCCTGTTACCAGTGGCTGCTGCC
AGTGGCGATAAGTCGTGTCTTACCGGGTTGGACTCAAGACGATAGTTACCGGATAAGGCGCAGCGGTCGG
GCTGAACGGGGGGTTCGTGCACACAGCCCAGCTTGGAGCGAACGACCTACACCGAACTGAGATACCTACA
GCGTGAGCTATGAGAAAGCGCCACGCTTCCCGAAGGGAGAAAGGCGGACAGGTATCCGGTAAGCGGCAGG
GTCGGAACAGGAGAGCGCACGAGGGAGCTTCCAGGGGGAAACGCCTGGTATCTTTATAGTCCTGTCGGGT
TTCGCCACCTCTGACTTGAGCGTCGATTTTTGTGATGCTCGTCAGGGGGGCGGAGCCTATGGAAAAACGC
CAGCAACGCGGCCTTTTTACGGTTCCTGGCCTTTTGCTGGCCTTTTGCTCACATGTTCTTTCCTGCGTTA
TCCCCTGATTCTGTGGATAACCGTATTACCGCCATGCATTAGTTATTAATAGTAATCAATTACGGGGTCA
TTAGTTCATAGCCCATATATGGAGTTCCGCGTTACATAACTTACGGTAAATGGCCCGCCTGGCTGACCGC
CCAACGACCCCCGCCCATTGACGTCAATAATGACGTATGTTCCCATAGTAACGCCAATAGGGACTTTCCA
TTGACGTCAATGGGTGGAGTATTTACGGTAAACTGCCCACTTGGCAGTACATCAAGTGTATCATATGCCA
AGTACGCCCCCTATTGACGTCAATGACGGTAAATGGCCCGCCTGGCATTATGCCCAGTACATGACCTTAT
GGGACTTTCCTACTTGGCAGTACATCTACGTATTAGTCATCGCTATTACCATG
